Addgene plasmid #229529: pBHM2645
Purpose: Carries mIAA7_opt tag, empty sgRNA, and NATR marker
Depositing lab: Hiten Madhani. Depositing organization: University of California, San Francisco (UCSF).
Backbone
  Vector backbone: pRS316
  Backbone size w/o insert (bp): 4806
  Total vector size (bp): 7941
  Vector type: Bacterial Expression, Yeast Expression, CRISPR
  Selectable markers: URA3
Growth in bacteria
  Bacterial resistance: Ampicillin, 100 μg/mL
  Growth temperature: 37°C
  Growth strain: DH5alpha
  Copy number: High Copy
Gene/Insert
  Gene/Insert name: mIAA7_opt - empty sgRNA - NATR
  Insert size (bp): 3135
  Tag / fusion protein: 2xFLAG
Terms and licenses: Academic/Nonprofit Terms; Industry Terms: Not Available to Industry
How to cite: pBHM2645 was a gift from Hiten Madhani (Addgene plasmid # 229529 ; http://n2t.net/addgene:229529 ; RRID:Addgene_229529)
