[The description below was written by a language model from this plasmid's Addgene catalogue record and pLannotate feature annotations shown in this document.]
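Description:
pBHM2645 is a 7,941 bp shuttle plasmid built on the pRS316 backbone and catalogued for bacterial expression, yeast expression and CRISPR work. It is propagated in E. coli at high copy through a ColE1/pUC-type origin with ampicillin selection (β-lactamase under its own promoter). The backbone also contributes the yeast CEN6/ARS element for low-copy, centromeric maintenance and the URA3 marker with its native promoter, which allows selection on uracil-free medium and counterselection with 5-FOA. An f1 origin, lac promoter/operator and lacZα remnants, and T3 and T7 promoters flanking the cloning region are standard backbone features.

The roughly 3.1 kb insert sits between the T3 and T7 sites and combines three modules. The first is mIAA7_opt, annotated as a fragment of the Arabidopsis thaliana Aux/IAA protein IAA7 (AXR2). Fragments of this kind serve as auxin-inducible degron tags. It is followed by a FLAG epitope segment, which the catalogue lists as 2xFLAG, although the annotation software matched it as a partial 5xFLAG. The second, on the opposite strand, is a Streptococcus pyogenes Cas9 guide RNA scaffold described as an "empty sgRNA", meaning no targeting spacer has been installed. The promoter driving it is not annotated. The third is a nourseothricin acetyltransferase gene (NATR), also on the reverse strand, and its promoter and terminator are likewise not identified in the feature table.

The arrangement suggests a template or cloning intermediate for CRISPR-assisted tagging of a gene with a degron-FLAG tag, using nourseothricin to select integrants. However, the record gives only the component list and does not name the target organism or the workflow.
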