Features (pLannotate 1.2.2; 21 found; start..end, strand, type, name):
     69..572     -  misc_feature   CEN/ARS: S. cerevisiae CEN6 centromere fused to an autonomously replicating sequence
    609..713     +  promoter       AmpR promoter: bla
    714..1574    +  CDS            AmpR: β-lactamase; bla; confers resistance to ampicillin, carbenicillin, and related antibiotics
   1745..2333    +  rep_origin     ori: high-copy-number ColE1/pMB1/pBR322/pUC origin of replication
   2516..2608    +  CDS            lacI (fragment): lac repressor; lacI; The lac repressor binds to the lac operator to inhibit transcription in E. coli. This inhibition can be relieved by adding lactose or isopropyl-β-D-thiogalactopyranoside (IPTG).
   2621..2642    +  protein_bind   CAP binding site: CAP binding activates transcription in the presence of cAMP. E. coli catabolite activator protein
   2657..2687    +  promoter       lac promoter: promoter for the E. coli lac operon
   2695..2711    +  protein_bind   lac operator: The lac repressor binds to the lac operator to inhibit transcription in E. coli. This inhibition can be relieved by adding lactose or isopropyl-β-D-thiogalactopyranoside (IPTG). lac repressor encoded by lacI
   2756..2774    +  promoter       T3 promoter: promoter for bacteriophage T3 RNA polymerase
   2787..3038    +  CDS            IAA7 (fragment): IAA7_ARATH - Also known as AXR2. Experimental evidence at protein level: Swiss-Prot protein existence level 1. Aux/IAA proteins are short-lived transcriptional factors that function as repressors of early auxin response genes at low auxin concentrations. Repression is thought to result from the interaction with auxin response factors (ARFs), proteins that bind to the auxin- responsive promoter element (AuxRE). Formation of heterodimers with ARF proteins may alter their ability to modulate early auxin response genes expression. From Arabidopsis thaliana (Mouse-ear cress).
   3057..3085    +  CDS            5xFLAG (fragment): five tandem FLAG® epitope tags
   3983..4058    -  misc_RNA       gRNA scaffold: guide RNA scaffold for the Streptococcus pyogenes CRISPR/Cas9 system
   4590..5153    -  CDS            NrsR: nourseothricin acetyltransferase; Streptomyces noursei nat1; confers resistance to nourseothricin
   5961..5979    -  promoter       T7 promoter: promoter for bacteriophage T7 RNA polymerase
   5982..6139    +  CDS            lacZα (fragment): LacZα fragment of β-galactosidase; lacZ fragment
   6143..6571    +  rep_origin     f1 ori (sequence partly withheld): f1 bacteriophage origin of replication; arrow indicates direction of (+) strand synthesis
   6599..6650    -  misc_feature   bom (fragment): basis of mobility region from pBR322
   6729..7532    -  CDS            URA3: orotidine-5'-phosphate decarboxylase, required for uracil biosynthesis; S. cerevisiae URA3; yeast auxotrophic marker, counterselectable with 5-fluoroorotic acid (5-FOA)
   7533..7748    -  promoter       URA3 promoter: S. cerevisiae URA3
   7756..7805    -  misc_feature   bom (fragment): basis of mobility region from pBR322
   7907..1       -  CDS            rop (fragment) (across the origin): Rop protein, which maintains plasmids at low copy number; rop
>Addgene plasmid #229529 | pBHM2645 | addgene full sequence | sequence record 459936 | Addgene NGS Result
GACGAAAGGGCCTCGTGATACGCCTATTTTTATAGGTTAATGTCATGATAATAATGGTTTCTTAGACGGA
TCGCTTGCCTGTAACTTACACGCGCCTCGTATCTTTTAATGATGGAATAATTTGGGAATTTACTCTGTGT
TTATTTATTTTTATGTTTTGTATTTGGATTTTAGAAAGTAAATAAAGAAGGTAGAAGAGTTACGGAATGA
AGAAAAAAAAATAAACAAAGGTTTAAAAAATTTCAACAAAAAGCGTACTTTACATATATATTTATTAGAC
AAGAAAAGCAGATTAAATAGATATACATTCGATTAACGATAAGTAAAATGTAAAATCACAGGATTTTCGT
GTGTGGTCTTCTACACAGACAAGATGAAACAATTCGGCATTAATACCTGAGAGCAGGAAGAGCAAGATAA
AAGGTAGTATTTGTTGGCGATCCCCCTAGAGTCTTTTACATCTTCGGAAAACAAAAACTATTTTTTCTTT
AATTTCTTTTTTTACTTTCTATTTTTAATTTATATATTTATATTAAAAAATTTAAATTATAATTATTTTT
ATAGCACGTGATGAAAAGGACCCAGGTGGCACTTTTCGGGGAAATGTGCGCGGAACCCCTATTTGTTTAT
TTTTCTAAATACATTCAAATATGTATCCGCTCATGAGACAATAACCCTGATAAATGCTTCAATAATATTG
AAAAAGGAAGAGTATGAGTATTCAACATTTCCGTGTCGCCCTTATTCCCTTTTTTGCGGCATTTTGCCTT
CCTGTTTTTGCTCACCCAGAAACGCTGGTGAAAGTAAAAGATGCTGAAGATCAGTTGGGTGCACGAGTGG
GTTACATCGAACTGGATCTCAACAGCGGTAAGATCCTTGAGAGTTTTCGCCCCGAAGAACGTTTTCCAAT
GATGAGCACTTTTAAAGTTCTGCTATGTGGCGCGGTATTATCCCGTATTGACGCCGGGCAAGAGCAACTC
GGTCGCCGCATACACTATTCTCAGAATGACTTGGTTGAGTACTCACCAGTCACAGAAAAGCATCTTACGG
ATGGCATGACAGTAAGAGAATTATGCAGTGCTGCCATAACCATGAGTGATAACACTGCGGCCAACTTACT
TCTGACAACGATCGGAGGACCGAAGGAGCTAACCGCTTTTTTGCACAACATGGGGGATCATGTAACTCGC
CTTGATCGTTGGGAACCGGAGCTGAATGAAGCCATACCAAACGACGAGCGTGACACCACGATGCCTGTAG
CAATGGCAACAACGTTGCGCAAACTATTAACTGGCGAACTACTTACTCTAGCTTCCCGGCAACAATTAAT
AGACTGGATGGAGGCGGATAAAGTTGCAGGACCACTTCTGCGCTCGGCCCTTCCGGCTGGCTGGTTTATT
GCTGATAAATCTGGAGCCGGTGAGCGTGGGTCTCGCGGTATCATTGCAGCACTGGGGCCAGATGGTAAGC
CCTCCCGTATCGTAGTTATCTACACGACGGGGAGTCAGGCAACTATGGATGAACGAAATAGACAGATCGC
TGAGATAGGTGCCTCACTGATTAAGCATTGGTAACTGTCAGACCAAGTTTACTCATATATACTTTAGATT
GATTTAAAACTTCATTTTTAATTTAAAAGGATCTAGGTGAAGATCCTTTTTGATAATCTCATGACCAAAA
TCCCTTAACGTGAGTTTTCGTTCCACTGAGCGTCAGACCCCGTAGAAAAGATCAAAGGATCTTCTTGAGA
TCCTTTTTTTCTGCGCGTAATCTGCTGCTTGCAAACAAAAAAACCACCGCTACCAGCGGTGGTTTGTTTG
CCGGATCAAGAGCTACCAACTCTTTTTCCGAAGGTAACTGGCTTCAGCAGAGCGCAGATACCAAATACTG
TTCTTCTAGTGTAGCCGTAGTTAGGCCACCACTTCAAGAACTCTGTAGCACCGCCTACATACCTCGCTCT
GCTAATCCTGTTACCAGTGGCTGCTGCCAGTGGCGATAAGTCGTGTCTTACCGGGTTGGACTCAAGACGA
TAGTTACCGGATAAGGCGCAGCGGTCGGGCTGAACGGGGGGTTCGTGCACACAGCCCAGCTTGGAGCGAA
CGACCTACACCGAACTGAGATACCTACAGCGTGAGCTATGAGAAAGCGCCACGCTTCCCGAAGGGAGAAA
GGCGGACAGGTATCCGGTAAGCGGCAGGGTCGGAACAGGAGAGCGCACGAGGGAGCTTCCAGGGGGAAAC
GCCTGGTATCTTTATAGTCCTGTCGGGTTTCGCCACCTCTGACTTGAGCGTCGATTTTTGTGATGCTCGT
CAGGGGGGCGGAGCCTATGGAAAAACGCCAGCAACGCGGCCTTTTTACGGTTCCTGGCCTTTTGCTGGCC
TTTTGCTCACATGTTCTTTCCTGCGTTATCCCCTGATTCTGTGGATAACCGTATTACCGCCTTTGAGTGA
GCTGATACCGCTCGCCGCAGCCGAACGACCGAGCGCAGCGAGTCAGTGAGCGAGGAAGCGGAAGAGCGCC
CAATACGCAAACCGCCTCTCCCCGCGCGTTGGCCGATTCATTAATGCAGCTGGCACGACAGGTTTCCCGA
CTGGAAAGCGGGCAGTGAGCGCAACGCAATTAATGTGAGTTAGCTCACTCATTAGGCACCCCAGGCTTTA
CACTTTATGCTTCCGGCTCGTATGTTGTGTGGAATTGTGAGCGGATAACAATTTCACACAGGAAACAGCT
ATGACCATGATTACGCCAAGCTCGAAATTAACCCTCACTAAAGGGAACAAAAGCTGGTACCGGGCCCCCC
CTCGAGGGGTTCTGGATCCGGAGGTAGTGGTTTCTCCGAGACCGTCGACCTCATGCTCAACCTCCAGTCC
AACAAGGAGGGTTCCGTCGACCTCAAGAACGTCTCCGCCGTCCCCAAGGAGAAGACCACCCTCAAGGACC
CCTCCAAGCCCCCCGCCAAGGCCCAGGTCGTCGGTTGGCCCCCCGTCCGAAACTACCGAAAGAACATGAT
GACCCAGCAGAAGACCTCCTCCGGGTCAGGGTCAGATTATAAAGATGACGATGACAAGGATTATAAAGAT
GACGATGACAAGTAATTACTTATGTAGTGACCCTTCTTACGCGTAATATGCATCGGATGACTGTTGCTAC
TTGTGCTTCTTACGTTTTGTGTCTTATTTGCTGATGTATACCTCTGCGCTTCAAAATCTTCATTGCCGTG
ATATATCATTCCATGTCGTTTGTCCGTTATTGGATTCCCGATAGTTGTCCGCGAAATCGAATATTTCTCG
GCTGACGACGTCTCTTGCAACAATAAAATGGCCATCACTGTTGAAATTTGCACGAGAGCTATAACTTGGA
ATAACCTTCGTTGCTGCTTTATTTTAGTGCTTTCAACTATTTACTCATTCTCAGGTCGCCACCATCGCAT
TGATATCGTTCCTTCCATCCTTCCTTTCCTTTAGTCGGTCACGTCTTCCTTAATCCGTCACTCCTTTTTT
CAGTCGTTCCTGGAGATCACCACGAAATAATCTCGACATGCACTGACCATCTCGGTTCTGTGGACTGTCA
TGCTAAGAGAGTTCATGTTGTAATAATAGTTTGTTGCATGGAAAGAACGGGGAAAGAAGCAAGAAACAGA
TGTACAGAATTACCGATGTCTCTACGCATCCCTGACCTCGTCCTTCCTACCGCAACCGCACTTCCACCTG
CTCACACGTCCTCGTTAATGCCTTGAATCTCAGCCACACACTTACCTCGCCTCGACGCTTGTCGGGCCAG
GGCACCCCCTTCATCAACCTGGGAAGAGTTGGCGGGGCAAACGGAGGAGGGATGGGGCAGGAAGAGGGGG
ATGGCGCACGTCGAGTGGATTTGGAAGAAAAGGGGTTGGTCGAGGTGGAAGTCGAAGCGAAGATGTTGAA
TGTCATGTTTGGGAACGGGGGATCTTTAGAAGACTATGAGATTGAACGAGCTTGATAAAAAAGCACCGAC
TCGGTGCCACTTTTTCAAGTTGATAACGGACTAGCCTTATTTTAACTTGCTATTTCTAGCTCTAAAACCT
AGGCATGAGGATATCTCGCATCTAGCAACAGTATACCCTGCCGGTGTATGTGCAATTTCCACTTTGGCGG
ATAACGGAAGCAAATAAGACGGCGGTCCACGCCGTCTCAGTGTTTTTTTATTTTTTTCCCGTCATCCATT
GTTTTTCTCCTCACCTCTTCATTCTCAACAAATGGTTATAATTATCGGTCACACCTGCAGGTTACCATTG
TCCTTGCACGTATACTTTGCATGCATGCCGATCAATTTAAAAAATAAATGAACTGTAATAATCATGCTTT
GTTTTTAGTTCTAATGCAAGGGGGATCCACTAGTTGCCATGAAGATCCTGAGGATTCAACGGCGTTGCTG
AGGGTGGGAAGGATGGTATTGTTGTCTGTAGATAGATTAATGGGCATATAATGTCAAAAAAGATGATTGA
CACGATGTCTGTCTCGAATTCGCAGTGTGCTAAAATTGTATCACTTCTCTAATATGTATATATACACCCT
CTAAGGAAAATTAACCCCTTACCGCCTTCACGAATTCTTAGGGGCAGGGCATGCTCATGTAGAGCGCCTG
CTCGCCGTCCGAGGCGGTGCCGTCGTACAGGGCGGTGTCCAGGCCGCAGAGGGTGAACCCCATCCGCCGG
TACGCGTGGATAGCCGGTGCGTTAACGTTGGTGACCTCCAGCCAGAGGTGCCCGGCGCCCCGCTCGCGGG
CGAACTCCGTCGCGAGCCCCATCAACGCGCGCCCGACCCCGTGCCCCCGGTGCTCCGGGGCGACCTCGAT
GTCCTCGACGGTCAGCCGGCGGTTCCAGCCGGAGTACGAGACGACCACGAAGCCCGCCAGGTCGCCGTCG
TCCCCGTACGCGACGAACGTCCGGGAGTCCGGGTCGCCGTCCTCCCCGTCGTCCGATTCGTCGTCCGATT
CGTCGTCGGGGAACACCTTGGTCAGGGGCGGGTCCACCGGCACCTCCCGCAGGGTGAAGCCGTCCCCGGT
GGCGGTGACGCGGAAGACGGTGTCGGTGGTGAAGGACCCATCCAGTGCCTCGATGGCCTCGGCGTCCCCC
GGGACACTGGTGCGGTACCGGTAAGCCGTGTCGTCAAGAGTGGCGGCCGCCATAGACATGTTGGGCGAGT
TTACTAATGGAAAAAGACAATTAGCAAAGAGGCTGCATATTAGGAGACGCGGTGAAGATTGGGGAGGACA
ATAGGGTCCGTGCACCAAAAAGTCCTGACGGCAGCTCTGTTCAACGCACATCCATCTCTTCCAGCTATGC
GTGTGGCACCAGCACGGATGGATTGTTGCACCAAAAGGACAAGGCGAGATGGATGCAGGTCGAGGCGATG
CGGTGCTATCGGCCCTCGTTGTCGAACGCCACGTCGTCCTCTCGGCGACCGTCAATCCTGGAAGGAAATG
ACCAAGCGTGCACCCAGCATCCAGCATCCAACATCCAGCACCCAGCACCTAGCACCCATGATCCAATGGC
CGGCATGCAGATCAGCGTGGGGAGAGCACCATCTAGCAGCCCCTGGCAGGCCCAGCATTGTGCTCGGATG
TGCGATAGGCGGTGGGTGCGATAAGGTGGATTAGTGGAGGATGGAGGACTGAGTGGCGGGCAAGGGAAGG
GGGCGGGAAGATGACTCACCTTGGGCAGTGGGTGGGGGATGCGGTATAGGGGATGTATGTGGATGCTGGC
GGAGGATAGAAGCTGTAAGCTGAGCTGGTGCCAACGGTGACGCTGTGAGAGTGGTCTCGGCGACCCTGAC
GGCGACTCGGCGTTACCCCGTGTGGCACACCGGACGCGCGTCGAGTGACGTTGCTGCTATTGTTGTTACC
ATCATCCTCTCCTCCGACAACCATACACTCAGTGCACACCATGCCACTCGAATCCTGCATGCGGTGGAGC
TCCAATTCGCCCTATAGTGAGTCGTATTACAATTCACTGGCCGTCGTTTTACAACGTCGTGACTGGGAAA
ACCCTGGCGTTACCCAACTTAATCGCCTTGCAGCACATCCCCCTTTCGCCAGCTGGCGTAATAGCGAAGA
GGCCCGCACCGATCGCCCTTCCCAACAGTTGCGCAGCCTGAATGGCGAATGG
[124 nt withheld, positions 6143-6266]
C
[91 nt withheld, positions 6268-6358]
A
[49 nt withheld, positions 6360-6408]
CCTTTGACGTTGGAGTCCACGTTCTTT
[37 nt withheld, positions 6436-6472]
ACCCTATCTCGGTCTATTCTTTTGATTTATAAGGGATTTTGCCGATTTCGGCCTATTGGTTAAAAAATGA
GCTGATTTAACAAAAATTTAACGCGAATTTTAACAAAATATTAACGCTTACAATTTCCTGATGCGGTATT
TTCTCCTTACGCATCTGTGCGGTATTTCACACCGCATAGGGTAATAACTGATATAATTAAATTGAAGCTC
TAATTTGTGAGTTTAGTATACATGCATTTACTTATAATACAGTTTTTTAGTTTTGCTGGCCGCATCTTCT
CAAATATGCTTCCCAGCCTGCTTTTCTGTAACGTTCACCCTCTACCTTAGCATCCCTTCCCTTTGCAAAT
AGTCCTCTTCCAACAATAATAATGTCAGATCCTGTAGAGACCACATCATCCACGGTTCTATACTGTTGAC
CCAATGCGTCTCCCTTGTCATCTAAACCCACACCGGGTGTCATAATCAACCAATCGTAACCTTCATCTCT
TCCACCCATGTCTCTTTGAGCAATAAAGCCGATAACAAAATCTTTGTCGCTCTTCGCAATGTCAACAGTA
CCCTTAGTATATTCTCCAGTAGATAGGGAGCCCTTGCATGACAATTCTGCTAACATCAAAAGGCCTCTAG
GTTCCTTTGTTACTTCTTCTGCCGCCTGCTTCAAACCGCTAACAATACCTGGGCCCACCACACCGTGTGC
ATTCGTAATGTCTGCCCATTCTGCTATTCTGTATACACCCGCAGAGTACTGCAATTTGACTGTATTACCA
ATGTCAGCAAATTTTCTGTCTTCGAAGAGTAAAAAATTGTACTTGGCGGATAATGCCTTTAGCGGCTTAA
CTGTGCCCTCCATGGAAAAATCAGTCAAGATATCCACATGTGTTTTTAGTAAACAAATTTTGGGACCTAA
TGCTTCAACTAACTCCAGTAATTCCTTGGTGGTACGAACATCCAATGAAGCACACAAGTTTGTTTGCTTT
TCGTGCATGATATTAAATAGCTTGGCAGCAACAGGACTAGGATGAGTAGCAGCACGTTCCTTATATGTAG
CTTTCGACATGATTTATCTTCGTTTCCTGCAGGTTTTTGTTCTGTGCAGTTGGGTTAAGAATACTGGGCA
ATTTCATGTTTCTTCAACACTACATATGCGTATATATACCAATCTAAGTCTGTGCTCCTTCCTTCGTTCT
TCCTTCTGTTCGGAGATTACCGAATCAAAAAAATTTCAAGGAAACCGAAATCAAAAAAAAGAATAAAAAA
AAAATGATGAATTGAAAAGGTGGTATGGTGCACTCTCAGTACAATCTGCTCTGATGCCGCATAGTTAAGC
CAGCCCCGACACCCGCCAACACCCGCTGACGCGCCCTGACGGGCTTGTCTGCTCCCGGCATCCGCTTACA
GACAAGCTGTGACCGTCTCCGGGAGCTGCATGTGTCAGAGGTTTTCACCGTCATCACCGAAACGCGCGA
